>Addgene plasmid #69988 | pY016 (pcDNA3.1-hLbCpf1) | depositor full sequence | sequence record 124373 | humanized LbCpf1
GACGGATCGGGAGATCTCCCGATCCCCTATGGTGCACTCTCAGTACAATCTGCTCTGATGCCGCATAGTT
AAGCCAGTATCTGCTCCCTGCTTGTGTGTTGGAGGTCGCTGAGTAGTGCGCGAGCAAAATTTAAGCTACA
ACAAGGCAAGGCTTGACCGACAATTGCATGAAGAATCTGCTTAGGGTTAGGCGTTTTGCGCTGCTTCGCG
ATGTACGGGCCAGATATACGCGTTGACATTGATTATTGACTAGTTATTAATAGTAATCAATTACGGGGTC
ATTAGTTCATAGCCCATATATGGAGTTCCGCGTTACATAACTTACGGTAAATGGCCCGCCTGGCTGACCG
CCCAACGACCCCCGCCCATTGACGTCAATAATGACGTATGTTCCCATAGTAACGCCAATAGGGACTTTCC
ATTGACGTCAATGGGTGGAGTATTTACGGTAAACTGCCCACTTGGCAGTACATCAAGTGTATCATATGCC
AAGTACGCCCCCTATTGACGTCAATGACGGTAAATGGCCCGCCTGGCATTATGCCCAGTACATGACCTTA
TGGGACTTTCCTACTTGGCAGTACATCTACGTATTAGTCATCGCTATTACCATGGTGATGCGGTTTTGGC
AGTACATCAATGGGCGTGGATAGCGGTTTGACTCACGGGGATTTCCAAGTCTCCACCCCATTGACGTCAA
TGGGAGTTTGTTTTGGCACCAAAATCAACGGGACTTTCCAAAATGTCGTAACAACTCCGCCCCATTGACG
CAAATGGGCGGTAGGCGTGTACGGTGGGAGGTCTATATAAGCAGAGCTCTCTGGCTAACTAGAGAACCCA
CTGCTTACTGGCTTATCGAAATTAATACGACTCACTATAGGGAGACCCAAGCTGGCTAGCGTTTAAACTT
AAGCTTGGTACCGCCACCATGAGCAAGCTGGAGAAGTTTACAAACTGCTACTCCCTGTCTAAGACCCTGA
GGTTCAAGGCCATCCCTGTGGGCAAGACCCAGGAGAACATCGACAATAAGCGGCTGCTGGTGGAGGACGA
GAAGAGAGCCGAGGATTATAAGGGCGTGAAGAAGCTGCTGGATCGCTACTATCTGTCTTTTATCAACGAC
GTGCTGCACAGCATCAAGCTGAAGAATCTGAACAATTACATCAGCCTGTTCCGGAAGAAAACCAGAACCG
AGAAGGAGAATAAGGAGCTGGAGAACCTGGAGATCAATCTGCGGAAGGAGATCGCCAAGGCCTTCAAGGG
CAACGAGGGCTACAAGTCCCTGTTTAAGAAGGATATCATCGAGACAATCCTGCCAGAGTTCCTGGACGAT
AAGGACGAGATCGCCCTGGTGAACAGCTTCAATGGCTTTACCACAGCCTTCACCGGCTTCTTTGATAACA
GAGAGAATATGTTTTCCGAGGAGGCCAAGAGCACATCCATCGCCTTCAGGTGTATCAACGAGAATCTGAC
CCGCTACATCTCTAATATGGACATCTTCGAGAAGGTGGACGCCATCTTTGATAAGCACGAGGTGCAGGAG
ATCAAGGAGAAGATCCTGAACAGCGACTATGATGTGGAGGATTTCTTTGAGGGCGAGTTCTTTAACTTTG
TGCTGACACAGGAGGGCATCGACGTGTATAACGCCATCATCGGCGGCTTCGTGACCGAGAGCGGCGAGAA
GATCAAGGGCCTGAACGAGTACATCAACCTGTATAATCAGAAAACCAAGCAGAAGCTGCCTAAGTTTAAG
CCACTGTATAAGCAGGTGCTGAGCGATCGGGAGTCTCTGAGCTTCTACGGCGAGGGCTATACATCCGATG
AGGAGGTGCTGGAGGTGTTTAGAAACACCCTGAACAAGAACAGCGAGATCTTCAGCTCCATCAAGAAGCT
GGAGAAGCTGTTCAAGAATTTTGACGAGTACTCTAGCGCCGGCATCTTTGTGAAGAACGGCCCCGCCATC
AGCACAATCTCCAAGGATATCTTCGGCGAGTGGAACGTGATCCGGGACAAGTGGAATGCCGAGTATGACG
ATATCCACCTGAAGAAGAAGGCCGTGGTGACCGAGAAGTACGAGGACGATCGGAGAAAGTCCTTCAAGAA
GATCGGCTCCTTTTCTCTGGAGCAGCTGCAGGAGTACGCCGACGCCGATCTGTCTGTGGTGGAGAAGCTG
AAGGAGATCATCATCCAGAAGGTGGATGAGATCTACAAGGTGTATGGCTCCTCTGAGAAGCTGTTCGACG
CCGATTTTGTGCTGGAGAAGAGCCTGAAGAAGAACGACGCCGTGGTGGCCATCATGAAGGACCTGCTGGA
TTCTGTGAAGAGCTTCGAGAATTACATCAAGGCCTTCTTTGGCGAGGGCAAGGAGACAAACAGGGACGAG
TCCTTCTATGGCGATTTTGTGCTGGCCTACGACATCCTGCTGAAGGTGGACCACATCTACGATGCCATCC
GCAATTATGTGACCCAGAAGCCCTACTCTAAGGATAAGTTCAAGCTGTATTTTCAGAACCCTCAGTTCAT
GGGCGGCTGGGACAAGGATAAGGAGACAGACTATCGGGCCACCATCCTGAGATACGGCTCCAAGTACTAT
CTGGCCATCATGGATAAGAAGTACGCCAAGTGCCTGCAGAAGATCGACAAGGACGATGTGAACGGCAATT
ACGAGAAGATCAACTATAAGCTGCTGCCCGGCCCTAATAAGATGCTGCCAAAGGTGTTCTTTTCTAAGAA
GTGGATGGCCTACTATAACCCCAGCGAGGACATCCAGAAGATCTACAAGAATGGCACATTCAAGAAGGGC
GATATGTTTAACCTGAATGACTGTCACAAGCTGATCGACTTCTTTAAGGATAGCATCTCCCGGTATCCAA
AGTGGTCCAATGCCTACGATTTCAACTTTTCTGAGACAGAGAAGTATAAGGACATCGCCGGCTTTTACAG
AGAGGTGGAGGAGCAGGGCTATAAGGTGAGCTTCGAGTCTGCCAGCAAGAAGGAGGTGGATAAGCTGGTG
GAGGAGGGCAAGCTGTATATGTTCCAGATCTATAACAAGGACTTTTCCGATAAGTCTCACGGCACACCCA
ATCTGCACACCATGTACTTCAAGCTGCTGTTTGACGAGAACAATCACGGACAGATCAGGCTGAGCGGAGG
AGCAGAGCTGTTCATGAGGCGCGCCTCCCTGAAGAAGGAGGAGCTGGTGGTGCACCCAGCCAACTCCCCT
ATCGCCAACAAGAATCCAGATAATCCCAAGAAAACCACAACCCTGTCCTACGACGTGTATAAGGATAAGA
GGTTTTCTGAGGACCAGTACGAGCTGCACATCCCAATCGCCATCAATAAGTGCCCCAAGAACATCTTCAA
GATCAATACAGAGGTGCGCGTGCTGCTGAAGCACGACGATAACCCCTATGTGATCGGCATCGATAGGGGC
GAGCGCAATCTGCTGTATATCGTGGTGGTGGACGGCAAGGGCAACATCGTGGAGCAGTATTCCCTGAACG
AGATCATCAACAACTTCAACGGCATCAGGATCAAGACAGATTACCACTCTCTGCTGGACAAGAAGGAGAA
GGAGAGGTTCGAGGCCCGCCAGAACTGGACCTCCATCGAGAATATCAAGGAGCTGAAGGCCGGCTATATC
TCTCAGGTGGTGCACAAGATCTGCGAGCTGGTGGAGAAGTACGATGCCGTGATCGCCCTGGAGGACCTGA
ACTCTGGCTTTAAGAATAGCCGCGTGAAGGTGGAGAAGCAGGTGTATCAGAAGTTCGAGAAGATGCTGAT
CGATAAGCTGAACTACATGGTGGACAAGAAGTCTAATCCTTGTGCAACAGGCGGCGCCCTGAAGGGCTAT
CAGATCACCAATAAGTTCGAGAGCTTTAAGTCCATGTCTACCCAGAACGGCTTCATCTTTTACATCCCTG
CCTGGCTGACATCCAAGATCGATCCATCTACCGGCTTTGTGAACCTGCTGAAAACCAAGTATACCAGCAT
CGCCGATTCCAAGAAGTTCATCAGCTCCTTTGACAGGATCATGTACGTGCCCGAGGAGGATCTGTTCGAG
TTTGCCCTGGACTATAAGAACTTCTCTCGCACAGACGCCGATTACATCAAGAAGTGGAAGCTGTACTCCT
ACGGCAACCGGATCAGAATCTTCCGGAATCCTAAGAAGAACAACGTGTTCGACTGGGAGGAGGTGTGCCT
GACCAGCGCCTATAAGGAGCTGTTCAACAAGTACGGCATCAATTATCAGCAGGGCGATATCAGAGCCCTG
CTGTGCGAGCAGTCCGACAAGGCCTTCTACTCTAGCTTTATGGCCCTGATGAGCCTGATGCTGCAGATGC
GGAACAGCATCACAGGCCGCACCGACGTGGATTTTCTGATCAGCCCTGTGAAGAACTCCGACGGCATCTT
CTACGATAGCCGGAACTATGAGGCCCAGGAGAATGCCATCCTGCCAAAGAACGCCGACGCCAATGGCGCC
TATAACATCGCCAGAAAGGTGCTGTGGGCCATCGGCCAGTTCAAGAAGGCCGAGGACGAGAAGCTGGATA
AGGTGAAGATCGCCATCTCTAACAAGGAGTGGCTGGAGTACGCCCAGACCAGCGTGAAGCACAAAAGGCC
GGCGGCCACGAAAAAGGCCGGCCAGGCAAAAAAGAAAAAGGGATCCTACCCATACGATGTTCCAGATTAC
GCTTATCCCTACGACGTGCCTGATTATGCATACCCATATGATGTCCCCGACTATGCCTAAGAATTCTGCA
GATATCCAGCACAGTGGCGGCCGCTCGAGTCTAGAGGGCCCGTTTAAACCCGCTGATCAGCCTCGACTGT
GCCTTCTAGTTGCCAGCCATCTGTTGTTTGCCCCTCCCCCGTGCCTTCCTTGACCCTGGAAGGTGCCACT
CCCACTGTCCTTTCCTAATAAAATGAGGAAATTGCATCGCATTGTCTGAGTAGGTGTCATTCTATTCTGG
GGGGTGGGGTGGGGCAGGACAGCAAGGGGGAGGATTGGGAAGACAATAGCAGGCATGCTGGGGATGCGGT
GGGCTCTATGGCTTCTGAGGCGGAAAGAACCAGCTGGGGCTCTAGGGGGTATCCCC
[124 nt withheld, positions 5097-5220]
C
[91 nt withheld, positions 5222-5312]
A
[49 nt withheld, positions 5314-5362]
CCTTTGACGTTGGAGTCCACGTTCTTT
[37 nt withheld, positions 5390-5426]
ACCCTATCTCGGTCTATTCTTTTGATTTATAAGGGATTTTGCCGATTTCGGCCTATTGGTTAAAAAATGA
GCTGATTTAACAAAAATTTAACGCGAATTAATTCTGTGGAATGTGTGTCAGTTAGGGTGTGGAAAGTCCC
CAGGCTCCCCAGCAGGCAGAAGTATGCAAAGCATGCATCTCAATTAGTCAGCAACCAGGTGTGGAAAGTC
CCCAGGCTCCCCAGCAGGCAGAAGTATGCAAAGCATGCATCTCAATTAGTCAGCAACCATAGTCCCGCCC
CTAACTCCGCCCATCCCGCCCCTAACTCCGCCCAGTTCCGCCCATTCTCCGCCCCATGGCTGACTAATTT
TTTTTATTTATGCAGAGGCCGAGGCCGCCTCTGCCTCTGAGCTATTCCAGAAGTAGTGAGGAGGCTTTTT
TGGAGGCCTAGGCTTTTGCAAAAAGCTCCCGGGAGCTTGTATATCCATTTTCGGATCTGATCAAGAGACA
GGATGAGGATCGTTTCGCATGATTGAACAAGATGGATTGCACGCAGGTTCTCCGGCCGCTTGGGTGGAGA
GGCTATTCGGCTATGACTGGGCACAACAGACAATCGGCTGCTCTGATGCCGCCGTGTTCCGGCTGTCAGC
GCAGGGGCGCCCGGTTCTTTTTGTCAAGACCGACCTGTCCGGTGCCCTGAATGAACTGCAGGACGAGGCA
GCGCGGCTATCGTGGCTGGCCACGACGGGCGTTCCTTGCGCAGCTGTGCTCGACGTTGTCACTGAAGCGG
GAAGGGACTGGCTGCTATTGGGCGAAGTGCCGGGGCAGGATCTCCTGTCATCTCACCTTGCTCCTGCCGA
GAAAGTATCCATCATGGCTGATGCAATGCGGCGGCTGCATACGCTTGATCCGGCTACCTGCCCATTCGAC
CACCAAGCGAAACATCGCATCGAGCGAGCACGTACTCGGATGGAAGCCGGTCTTGTCGATCAGGATGATC
TGGACGAAGAGCATCAGGGGCTCGCGCCAGCCGAACTGTTCGCCAGGCTCAAGGCGCGCATGCCCGACGG
CGAGGATCTCGTCGTGACCCATGGCGATGCCTGCTTGCCGAATATCATGGTGGAAAATGGCCGCTTTTCT
GGATTCATCGACTGTGGCCGGCTGGGTGTGGCGGACCGCTATCAGGACATAGCGTTGGCTACCCGTGATA
TTGCTGAAGAGCTTGGCGGCGAATGGGCTGACCGCTTCCTCGTGCTTTACGGTATCGCCGCTCCCGATTC
GCAGCGCATCGCCTTCTATCGCCTTCTTGACGAGTTCTTCTGAGCGGGACTCTGGGGTTCGAAATGACCG
ACCAAGCGACGCCCAACCTGCCATCACGAGATTTCGATTCCACCGCCGCCTTCTATGAAAGGTTGGGCTT
CGGAATCGTTTTCCGGGACGCCGGCTGGATGATCCTCCAGCGCGGGGATCTCATGCTGGAGTTCTTCGCC
CACCCCAACTTGTTTATTGCAGCTTATAATGGTTACAAATAAAGCAATAGCATCACAAATTTCACAAATA
AAGCATTTTTTTCACTGCATTCTAGTTGTGGTTTGTCCAAACTCATCAATGTATCTTATCATGTCTGTAT
ACCGTCGACCTCTAGCTAGAGCTTGGCGTAATCATGGTCATAGCTGTTTCCTGTGTGAAATTGTTATCCG
CTCACAATTCCACACAACATACGAGCCGGAAGCATAAAGTGTAAAGCCTGGGGTGCCTAATGAGTGAGCT
AACTCACATTAATTGCGTTGCGCTCACTGCCCGCTTTCCAGTCGGGAAACCTGTCGTGCCAGCTGCATTA
ATGAATCGGCCAACGCGCGGGGAGAGGCGGTTTGCGTATTGGGCGCTCTTCCGCTTCCTCGCTCACTGAC
TCGCTGCGCTCGGTCGTTCGGCTGCGGCGAGCGGTATCAGCTCACTCAAAGGCGGTAATACGGTTATCCA
CAGAATCAGGGGATAACGCAGGAAAGAACATGTGAGCAAAAGGCCAGCAAAAGGCCAGGAACCGTAAAAA
GGCCGCGTTGCTGGCGTTTTTCCATAGGCTCCGCCCCCCTGACGAGCATCACAAAAATCGACGCTCAAGT
CAGAGGTGGCGAAACCCGACAGGACTATAAAGATACCAGGCGTTTCCCCCTGGAAGCTCCCTCGTGCGCT
CTCCTGTTCCGACCCTGCCGCTTACCGGATACCTGTCCGCCTTTCTCCCTTCGGGAAGCGTGGCGCTTTC
TCATAGCTCACGCTGTAGGTATCTCAGTTCGGTGTAGGTCGTTCGCTCCAAGCTGGGCTGTGTGCACGAA
CCCCCCGTTCAGCCCGACCGCTGCGCCTTATCCGGTAACTATCGTCTTGAGTCCAACCCGGTAAGACACG
ACTTATCGCCACTGGCAGCAGCCACTGGTAACAGGATTAGCAGAGCGAGGTATGTAGGCGGTGCTACAGA
GTTCTTGAAGTGGTGGCCTAACTACGGCTACACTAGAAGAACAGTATTTGGTATCTGCGCTCTGCTGAAG
CCAGTTACCTTCGGAAAAAGAGTTGGTAGCTCTTGATCCGGCAAACAAACCACCGCTGGTAGCGGTTTTT
TTGTTTGCAAGCAGCAGATTACGCGCAGAAAAAAAGGATCTCAAGAAGATCCTTTGATCTTTTCTACGGG
GTCTGACGCTCAGTGGAACGAAAACTCACGTTAAGGGATTTTGGTCATGAGATTATCAAAAAGGATCTTC
ACCTAGATCCTTTTAAATTAAAAATGAAGTTTTAAATCAATCTAAAGTATATATGAGTAAACTTGGTCTG
ACAGTTACCAATGCTTAATCAGTGAGGCACCTATCTCAGCGATCTGTCTATTTCGTTCATCCATAGTTGC
CTGACTCCCCGTCGTGTAGATAACTACGATACGGGAGGGCTTACCATCTGGCCCCAGTGCTGCAATGATA
CCGCGAGACCCACGCTCACCGGCTCCAGATTTATCAGCAATAAACCAGCCAGCCGGAAGGGCCGAGCGCA
GAAGTGGTCCTGCAACTTTATCCGCCTCCATCCAGTCTATTAATTGTTGCCGGGAAGCTAGAGTAAGTAG
TTCGCCAGTTAATAGTTTGCGCAACGTTGTTGCCATTGCTACAGGCATCGTGGTGTCACGCTCGTCGTTT
GGTATGGCTTCATTCAGCTCCGGTTCCCAACGATCAAGGCGAGTTACATGATCCCCCATGTTGTGCAAAA
AAGCGGTTAGCTCCTTCGGTCCTCCGATCGTTGTCAGAAGTAAGTTGGCCGCAGTGTTATCACTCATGGT
TATGGCAGCACTGCATAATTCTCTTACTGTCATGCCATCCGTAAGATGCTTTTCTGTGACTGGTGAGTAC
TCAACCAAGTCATTCTGAGAATAGTGTATGCGGCGACCGAGTTGCTCTTGCCCGGCGTCAATACGGGATA
ATACCGCGCCACATAGCAGAACTTTAAAAGTGCTCATCATTGGAAAACGTTCTTCGGGGCGAAAACTCTC
AAGGATCTTACCGCTGTTGAGATCCAGTTCGATGTAACCCACTCGTGCACCCAACTGATCTTCAGCATCT
TTTACTTTCACCAGCGTTTCTGGGTGAGCAAAAACAGGAAGGCAAAATGCCGCAAAAAAGGGAATAAGGG
CGACACGGAAATGTTGAATACTCATACTCTTCCTTTTTCAATATTATTGAAGCATTTATCAGGGTTATTG
TCTCATGAGCGGATACATATTTGAATGTATTTAGAAAAATAAACAAATAGGGGTTCCGCGCACATTTCCC
CGAAAAGTGCCACCTGACGTC
Features (pLannotate 1.2.2; 22 found; start..end, strand, type, name):
     28..80      -  misc_feature   bom (fragment): basis of mobility region from pBR322
    235..614     +  enhancer       CMV enhancer: human cytomegalovirus immediate early enhancer
    615..818     +  promoter       CMV promoter: human cytomegalovirus (CMV) immediate early promoter
    814..847     +  LTR            5' LTR (truncated) (fragment): truncated 5' long terminal repeat (LTR) from HIV-1
    863..881     +  promoter       T7 promoter: promoter for bacteriophage T7 RNA polymerase
    929..4612    +  CDS            LbCpf1: CRISPR-associated protein from Lachnospiraceae bacterium ND2006 (Zetsche et al., 2015)
   4613..4660    +  CDS            nucleoplasmin NLS: bipartite nuclear localization signal from nucleoplasmin
   4667..4747    +  CDS            3xHA: three tandem HA epitope tags
   4827..5051    +  polyA_signal   bGH poly(A) signal: bovine growth hormone polyadenylation signal
   5055..5076    +  promoter       SV40 promoter (fragment): SV40 enhancer and early promoter
   5097..5525    +  rep_origin     f1 ori (sequence partly withheld): f1 bacteriophage origin of replication; arrow indicates direction of (+) strand synthesis
   5539..5868    +  promoter       SV40 promoter: SV40 enhancer and early promoter
   5935..6726    +  CDS            neo: KKA2_KLEPN - Also known as kan, nptII. Experimental evidence at protein level: Swiss-Prot protein existence level 1. Resistance to kanamycin, neomycin, paromomycin, ribostamycin, butirosin and gentamicin B. From Klebsiella pneumoniae.
   6750..6908    +  CDS            ble (fragment): BLE_KLEPN - Experimental evidence at protein level: Swiss-Prot protein existence level 1. Binding protein with a strong affinity to the bleomycin family of antibiotics. Binds to CL990; an antimitotic-antibiotic compound. From Klebsiella pneumoniae.
   6903..7024    +  polyA_signal   SV40 poly(A) signal: SV40 polyadenylation signal
   7097..7113    -  protein_bind   lac operator: The lac repressor binds to the lac operator to inhibit transcription in E. coli. This inhibition can be relieved by adding lactose or isopropyl-β-D-thiogalactopyranoside (IPTG). lac repressor encoded by lacI
   7121..7151    -  promoter       lac promoter: promoter for the E. coli lac operon
   7166..7187    -  protein_bind   CAP binding site: CAP binding activates transcription in the presence of cAMP. E. coli catabolite activator protein
   7200..7292    -  CDS            lacI (fragment): lac repressor; lacI; The lac repressor binds to the lac operator to inhibit transcription in E. coli. This inhibition can be relieved by adding lactose or isopropyl-β-D-thiogalactopyranoside (IPTG).
   7475..8060    -  rep_origin     ori: high-copy-number ColE1/pMB1/pBR322/pUC origin of replication
   8231..9091    -  CDS            AmpR: β-lactamase; bla; confers resistance to ampicillin, carbenicillin, and related antibiotics
   9092..9196    -  promoter       AmpR promoter: bla
