[The description below was written by a language model from this plasmid's Addgene catalogue record and pLannotate feature annotations shown in this document.]
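Description:
pY016 (pcDNA3.1-hLbCpf1) is a 9.2 kb mammalian expression plasmid built on the pcDNA3.1 backbone that drives production of a human codon-optimized Cpf1 (Cas12a) nuclease from Lachnospiraceae bacterium ND2006. It is propagated in E. coli through a high-copy ColE1/pUC-type origin with ampicillin selection from the β-lactamase gene. An f1 origin is also present, which allows single-stranded DNA production. For selection in mammalian cells, the backbone carries a neomycin phosphotransferase gene expressed from the SV40 enhancer/early promoter and terminated by an SV40 polyadenylation signal, allowing G418 selection of stably transfected cells. Small annotated fragments such as the bom, lac promoter/operator, lacI, ble and truncated HIV-1 LTR hits are short backbone remnants or similarity matches rather than functional modules.

The payload is a single expression cassette. The CMV immediate-early enhancer and promoter drive the roughly 3.7 kb LbCpf1 open reading frame, which was cloned between KpnI and EcoRI sites. The coding sequence is fused at its C terminus to a bipartite nucleoplasmin nuclear localization signal and a 3xHA epitope tag, and it is followed by the bovine growth hormone polyadenylation signal. The NLS directs the bacterial nuclease to the nucleus, while the HA tags permit detection by immunoblotting or immunostaining. A T7 promoter upstream of the coding sequence could also support in vitro transcription. The plasmid contains no guide RNA cassette, so a crRNA must be supplied separately for RNA-guided DNA cleavage. It is used to express LbCpf1 in mammalian cells for genome editing and for characterizing this single-effector Class 2 CRISPR nuclease.
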