Addgene plasmid #69988: pY016 (pcDNA3.1-hLbCpf1)
Purpose: Expresses humanized LbCpf1
Depositing lab: Feng Zhang. Depositing organization: Broad Institute. Publication: Cpf1 Is a Single RNA-Guided Endonuclease of a Class 2 CRISPR-Cas System. Zetsche B, Gootenberg JS, Abudayyeh OO, Slaymaker IM, Makarova KS, Essletzbichler P, Volz SE, Joung J, van der Oost J, Regev A, Koonin EV, Zhang F. Cell. 2015 Sep 23. pii: S0092-8674(15)01200-3. doi: 10.1016/j.cell.2015.09.038. PubMed 26422227.
Backbone
  Vector backbone: pcDNA3.1
  Backbone size w/o insert (bp): 5354
  Total vector size (bp): 9227
  Vector type: Mammalian Expression, CRISPR
  Selectable markers: Neomycin (select with G418)
Growth in bacteria
  Bacterial resistance: Ampicillin, 100 μg/mL
  Growth temperature: 37°C
  Growth strain: NEB Stable
  Copy number: Unknown
Gene/Insert
  Gene/Insert name: hLbCpf1 (alt names: Cpf1; LbCas12a)
  Species: Lachnospiraceae_bacterium_ND2006
  Insert size (bp): 3684
  Promoter: CMV
  Tag / fusion protein: NLS-3xHA (C terminal on insert)
  Cloning method: Restriction Enzyme; 5′ cloning site KpnI (not destroyed); 3′ cloning site EcoRI (not destroyed)
  Sequencing primers: 5′ CMV-F; 3′ BGH-rev
Resource information
  A portion of this plasmid was derived from a plasmid made by: GenScript USA Inc.
Terms and licenses: Academic/Nonprofit Terms; Industry Terms: Not Available to Industry
How to cite: pY016 (pcDNA3.1-hLbCpf1) was a gift from Feng Zhang (Addgene plasmid # 69988 ; http://n2t.net/addgene:69988 ; RRID:Addgene_69988)
