>Addgene plasmid #69988 | pY016 (pcDNA3.1-hLbCpf1) | addgene partial sequence | sequence record 125371 | CMV-F 5'-CGCAAATGGGCGGTAGGCGTG-3'
CTATATAAGCAGAGCTCTCTGGCTAACTAGAGAACCCACTGCTTACTGGCTTATCGAAATTAATACGACT
CACTATAGGGAGACCCAAGCTGGCTAGCGTTTAAACTTAAGCTTGGTACCGCCACCATGAGCAAGCTGGA
GAAGTTTACAAACTGCTACTCCCTGTCTAAGACCCTGAGGTTCAAGGCCATCCCTGTGGGCAAGACCCAG
GAGAACATCGACAATAAGCGGCTGCTGGTGGAGGACGAGAAGAGAGCCGAGGATTATAAGGGCGTGAAGA
AGCTGCTGGATCGCTACTATCTGTCTTTTATCAACGACGTGCTGCACAGCATCAAGCTGAAGAATCTGAA
CAATTACATCAGCCTGTTCCGGAAGAAAACCAGAACCGAGAAGGAGAATAAGGAGCTGGAGAACCTGGAG
ATCAATCTGCGGAAGGAGATCGCCAAGGCCTTCAAGGGCAACGAGGGCTACAAGTCCCTGTTTAAGAAGG
ATATCATCGAGACAATCCTGCCAGAGTTCCTGGACGATAAGGACGAGATCGCCCTGGTGAACAGCTTCAA
TGGCTTTACCACAGCCTTCACCGGCTTCTTTGATAACAGAGAGAATATGTTTTCCGAGGAGGCCAAGAGC
ACATCCATCGCCTTCAGGTGTATCAACGAGAATCTGACCCGCTACATCTCTAATATGGACATCTTCGAGA
AGGTGGACGCCATCTTTGATAAGCACGAGGTGCAGGAGATCAAGGAGAAGATCCTGAACAGCGACTATGA
TGTGGAGGATTTCTTTGAGGGCGAGTTCTTTAACTTTGTGCTGACACAGGAGGGCATCGACGTGTATAAC
GCCATCATCGGCGGCTTCGTGACCGAGAGCGGCGAGAAGATCAAGGGCCTGAACGAGTACATCAACCTGT
ATAATCAGAAAACCAAGCAGAAGCTGCCTAAGTTTAAGCCACTGTATAAGCAGGTGCTGAGCGATCGGGA
GTCTCTGAGCTTCTACGGCGAGGGCTATACATCCGATGAGGAGGTGCTGGAGGTGTTTAGAAACACCCTG
AACAAGAACAGCGAGATCTTCAGCTCCATCAAGAAGCTGGAGAAGCTGTTCAAGAATTTTGACGAGTAC
