>Addgene plasmid #69988 | pY016 (pcDNA3.1-hLbCpf1) | addgene partial sequence | sequence record 125374 | BGH-rev 5'-TAGAAGGCACAGTCGAGG-3'
AACGGGCCCTCTAGACTCGAGCGGCCGCCACTGTGCTGGATATCTGCAGAATTCTTAGGCATAGTCGGGG
ACATCATATGGGTATGCATAATCAGGCACGTCGTAGGGATAAGCGTAATCTGGAACATCGTATGGGTAGG
ATCCCTTTTTCTTTTTTGCCTGGCCGGCCTTTTTCGTGGCCGCCGGCCTTTTGTGCTTCACGCTGGTCTG
GGCGTACTCCAGCCACTCCTTGTTAGAGATGGCGATCTTCACCTTATCCAGCTTCTCGTCCTCGGCCTTC
TTGAACTGGCCGATGGCCCACAGCACCTTTCTGGCGATGTTATAGGCGCCATTGGCGTCGGCGTTCTTTG
GCAGGATGGCATTCTCCTGGGCCTCATAGTTCCGGCTATCGTAGAAGATGCCGTCGGAGTTCTTCACAGG
GCTGATCAGAAAATCCACGTCGGTGCGGCCTGTGATGCTGTTCCGCATCTGCAGCATCAGGCTCATCAGG
GCCATAAAGCTAGAGTAGAAGGCCTTGTCGGACTGCTCGCACAGCAGGGCTCTGATATCGCCCTGCTGAT
AATTGATGCCGTACTTGTTGAACAGCTCCTTATAGGCGCTGGTCAGGCACACCTCCTCCCAGTCGAACAC
GTTGTTCTTCTTAGGATTCCGGAAGATTCTGATCCGGTTGCCGTAGGAGTACAGCTTCCACTTCTTGATG
TAATCGGCGTCTGTGCGAGAGAAGTTCTTATAGTCCAGGGCAAACTCGAACAGATCCTCCTCGGGCACGT
ACATGATCCTGTCAAAGGAGCTGATGAACTTCTTGGAATCGGCGATGCTGGTATACTTGGTTTTCAGCAG
GTTCACAAAGCCGGTAGATGGATCGATCTTGGATGTCAGCCAGGCAGGGATGTAAAAGATGAAGCCGTTC
TGGGTAGACATGGACTTAAAGCTCTCGAACTTATTGGTGATCTGATAGCCCTTCAGGGCGCCGCCTGTTG
CACAAGGATTAGACTTCTTGTCCACCATGTAGTTCAGCTTATCGATCAGCATCTTCTCGAACTTCTGATA
CACCTGCTTCTCCACCTTCACGCGGCTATTCTTAAAGCCAGAGTTCAGGTCCTCCAGGGCGATCACGGCA
TCGTA
